Addgene plasmid #161661: IDG_GRID1_OE_1
Purpose: Overexpresses GRID1
Depositing lab: Mike McManus. Depositing organization: University of California, San Francisco (UCSF).
Backbone
  Vector backbone: pLX304
  Vector type: Mammalian Expression
  Selectable markers: Blasticidin
Growth in bacteria
  Bacterial resistance: Ampicillin, 100 μg/mL
  Growth temperature: 30°C
  Growth strain: NEB Stable
  Copy number: Low Copy
Gene/Insert
  Gene/Insert name: GRID1
  Species: H. sapiens (human)
  Entrez Gene: GRID1 (a.k.a. KIAA1220)
  Tag / fusion protein: V5 (C terminal on backbone)
  Cloning method: Gateway Cloning
Terms and licenses: Academic/Nonprofit Terms; Industry Terms: Not Available to Industry
Depositor comments: Please note this plasmid contains two GRID1 inserts and additional backbone elements. Depositor states this affects plasmid function but the plasmid can be used for cloning purposes.
How to cite: IDG_GRID1_OE_1 was a gift from Mike McManus (Addgene plasmid # 161661 ; http://n2t.net/addgene:161661 ; RRID:Addgene_161661)
