[The description below was written by a language model from this plasmid's Addgene catalogue record and pLannotate feature annotations shown in this document.]
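Description:
IDG_GRID1_OE_1 is a pLX304-based, third-generation-style lentiviral mammalian expression plasmid made by Gateway cloning and intended to overexpress human GRID1, the glutamate receptor delta-1 subunit, with a backbone-encoded C-terminal V5 epitope tag. The lentiviral cassette has an RSV promoter fused to a truncated HIV-1 5' LTR, followed by the Ψ packaging signal, a gag fragment, the RRE and a cPPT/CTS. It ends with WPRE and a self-inactivating ΔU3 3' LTR, followed by an SV40 poly(A) signal and SV40 ori. Within it, an hPGK promoter drives blasticidin S deaminase for selection of transduced mammalian cells, and the CMV enhancer/promoter is positioned to drive the Gateway-inserted ORF. In bacteria the plasmid carries AmpR with a ColE1/pUC-type origin and an f1 ori. The record nonetheless lists it as low copy, grown in a recombination-stabilising strain.

The sequenced plasmid is not a clean expression clone. The depositor notes that it contains two GRID1 inserts plus extra backbone elements and that this compromises function, although it remains usable as cloning material. The feature table agrees. Downstream of CMV and an attB1 fragment lies one short GRID1 segment (annotated by homology to mouse Grid1). It is followed by an attL2 site and what looks like retained entry-vector sequence: a spectinomycin/streptomycin resistance gene, a second ColE1-type origin, rrnB terminators and an attL3 site. A second identical-length GRID1 fragment then precedes attB2 and the V5 tag. This suggests an incomplete or aberrant Gateway recombination product. Each annotated GRID1 region spans only about 390 nt, so the annotation does not show a full-length ORF. The plasmid should not be assumed to express V5-tagged GRID1 as designed.
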