Features (pLannotate 1.2.2; 43 found; start..end, strand, type, name):
    640..1500    -  CDS            AmpR: β-lactamase; bla; confers resistance to ampicillin, carbenicillin, and related antibiotics
   1501..1605    -  promoter       AmpR promoter: bla
   1658..2086    -  rep_origin     f1 ori (sequence partly withheld): f1 bacteriophage origin of replication; arrow indicates direction of (+) strand synthesis
   2091..2246    -  CDS            lacZα (fragment): LacZα fragment of β-galactosidase; lacZ fragment
   2254..2272    +  promoter       T7 promoter: promoter for bacteriophage T7 RNA polymerase
   2293..2428    -  rep_origin     SV40 ori: SV40 origin of replication
   2468..2589    -  polyA_signal   SV40 poly(A) signal: SV40 polyadenylation signal
   2667..2900    -  LTR            3' LTR (ΔU3): self-inactivating 3' long terminal repeat (LTR) from HIV-1
   2902..2921    -  misc_feature   cPPT/CTS (fragment): central polypurine tract and central termination sequence of HIV-1
   2972..3560    -  misc_feature   WPRE: woodchuck hepatitis virus posttranscriptional regulatory element
   3602..3643    -  CDS            V5 tag: epitope tag from simian virus 5
   3645..3668    +  protein_bind   attB2: mutant version of attB; recombination site for the Gateway® BP reaction BP Clonase™
   3671..4060    -  CDS            Grid1 (fragment): GRID1_MOUSE - Experimental evidence at protein level: Swiss-Prot protein existence level 1. Receptor for glutamate. L-glutamate acts as an excitatory neurotransmitter at many synapses in the central nervous system. The postsynaptic actions of Glu are mediated by a variety of receptors that are named according to their selective agonists. From Mus musculus (Mouse).
   4063..4158    -  protein_bind   attL3: mutant version of attL; recombination site for the Gateway® LR reaction LR Clonase™
   4175..4211    +  CDS            lacZα (fragment): LacZα fragment of β-galactosidase; lacZ fragment
   4258..4301    -  terminator     rrnB T1 terminator: Escherichia coli rrnB; transcription terminator T1 from the E. coli rrnB gene
   4433..4460    +  terminator     rrnB T2 terminator: transcription terminator T2 from the E. coli rrnB gene
   4515..4607    -  CDS            lacI (fragment): lac repressor; lacI; The lac repressor binds to the lac operator to inhibit transcription in E. coli. This inhibition can be relieved by adding lactose or isopropyl-β-D-thiogalactopyranoside (IPTG).
   4790..5378    -  rep_origin     ori: high-copy-number ColE1/pMB1/pBR322/pUC origin of replication
   5471..6262    -  CDS            SmR: aminoglycoside adenylyltransferase (Murphy, 1985); aadA; confers resistance to spectinomycin and streptomycin
   6269..6325    -  CDS            GmR (fragment): gentamycin acetyltransferase; aacC1; confers resistance to gentamycin
   6501..6524    -  promoter       Pc promoter (fragment): intI1 (promoter lies within the coding sequence); class 1 integron promoter
   6714..6732    +  promoter       T7 promoter: promoter for bacteriophage T7 RNA polymerase
   6750..6848    +  protein_bind   attL2: mutant version of attL; recombination site for the Gateway® LR reaction LR Clonase™
   6851..7240    -  CDS            Grid1 (fragment): GRID1_MOUSE - Experimental evidence at protein level: Swiss-Prot protein existence level 1. Receptor for glutamate. L-glutamate acts as an excitatory neurotransmitter at many synapses in the central nervous system. The postsynaptic actions of Glu are mediated by a variety of receptors that are named according to their selective agonists. From Mus musculus (Mouse).
   7246..7263    -  protein_bind   attB1 (fragment): mutant version of attB; core recombination site for the Gateway® BP reaction BP Clonase™
   7287..7490    -  promoter       CMV promoter: human cytomegalovirus (CMV) immediate early promoter
   7491..7794    -  enhancer       CMV enhancer: human cytomegalovirus immediate early enhancer
   7911..8028    -  misc_feature   cPPT/CTS: central polypurine tract and central termination sequence of HIV-1
   8088..8483    -  CDS            BSD: blasticidin S deaminase; Aspergillus terreus BSD; confers resistance to blasticidin
   8495..8995    -  promoter       hPGK promoter: human phosphoglycerate kinase 1 promoter
   8996..9022    -  CDS            Rev (fragment): human immunodeficiency virus 1 (HIV-1) Rev protein; rev; enhances nuclear export of unspliced and incompletely spliced viral mRNAs
   9399..9632    -  misc_feature   RRE: The Rev response element (RRE) of HIV-1 allows for Rev-dependent mRNA export from the nucleus to the cytoplasm.
   9778..10141   -  CDS            HIV-1 gag (fragment): gag protein from human immunodeficiency virus 1; gag
  10125..10250   -  misc_feature   HIV-1 Ψ: packaging signal of human immunodeficiency virus type 1
  10297..10477   -  LTR            5' LTR (truncated): truncated 5' long terminal repeat (LTR) from HIV-1
  10478..10704   -  promoter       RSV promoter: Rous sarcoma virus enhancer/promoter
  10732..10750   -  promoter       T3 promoter: promoter for bacteriophage T3 RNA polymerase
  10793..10815   -  protein_bind   lac operator (fragment): The lac repressor binds to the lac operator to inhibit transcription in E. coli. This inhibition can be relieved by adding lactose or isopropyl-β-D-thiogalactopyranoside (IPTG). lac repressor encoded by lacI
  10819..10849   -  promoter       lac promoter: promoter for the E. coli lac operon
  10864..10885   -  protein_bind   CAP binding site: CAP binding activates transcription in the presence of cAMP. E. coli catabolite activator protein
  10898..10990   -  CDS            lacI (fragment): lac repressor; lacI; The lac repressor binds to the lac operator to inhibit transcription in E. coli. This inhibition can be relieved by adding lactose or isopropyl-β-D-thiogalactopyranoside (IPTG).
  11173..469     -  rep_origin     ori (across the origin): high-copy-number ColE1/pMB1/pBR322/pUC origin of replication
>Addgene plasmid #161661 | IDG_GRID1_OE_1 | addgene full sequence | sequence record 334584 | Addgene NGS Result
CTCTCCTGTTCCGACCCTGCCGCTTACCGGATACCTGTCCGCCTTTCTCCCTTCGGGAAGCGTGGCGCTT
TCTCATAGCTCACGCTGTAGGTATCTCAGTTCGGTGTAGGTCGTTCGCTCCAAGCTGGGCTGTGTGCACG
AACCCCCCGTTCAGCCCGACCGCTGCGCCTTATCCGGTAACTATCGTCTTGAGTCCAACCCGGTAAGACA
CGACTTATCGCCACTGGCAGCAGCCACTGGTAACAGGATTAGCAGAGCGAGGTATGTAGGCGGTGCTACA
GAGTTCTTGAAGTGGTGGCCTAACTACGGCTACACTAGAAGAACAGTATTTGGTATCTGCGCTCTGCTGA
AGCCAGTTACCTTCGGAAAAAGAGTTGGTAGCTCTTGATCCGGCAAACAAACCACCGCTGGTAGCGGTGG
TTTTTTTGTTTGCAAGCAGCAGATTACGCGCAGAAAAAAAGGATCTCAAGAAGATCCTTTGATCTTTTCT
ACGGGGTCTGACGCTCAGTGGAACGAAAACTCACGTTAAGGGATTTTGGTCATGAGATTATCAAAAAGGA
TCTTCACCTAGATCCTTTTAAATTAAAAATGAAGTTTTAAATCAATCTAAAGTATATATGAGTAAACTTG
GTCTGACAGTTACCAATGCTTAATCAGTGAGGCACCTATCTCAGCGATCTGTCTATTTCGTTCATCCATA
GTTGCCTGACTCCCCGTCGTGTAGATAACTACGATACGGGAGGGCTTACCATCTGGCCCCAGTGCTGCAA
TGATACCGCGAGACCCACGCTCACCGGCTCCAGATTTATCAGCAATAAACCAGCCAGCCGGAAGGGCCGA
GCGCAGAAGTGGTCCTGCAACTTTATCCGCCTCCATCCAGTCTATTAATTGTTGCCGGGAAGCTAGAGTA
AGTAGTTCGCCAGTTAATAGTTTGCGCAACGTTGTTGCCATTGCTACAGGCATCGTGGTGTCACGCTCGT
CGTTTGGTATGGCTTCATTCAGCTCCGGTTCCCAACGATCAAGGCGAGTTACATGATCCCCCATGTTGTG
CAAAAAAGCGGTTAGCTCCTTCGGTCCTCCGATCGTTGTCAGAAGTAAGTTGGCCGCAGTGTTATCACTC
ATGGTTATGGCAGCACTGCATAATTCTCTTACTGTCATGCCATCCGTAAGATGCTTTTCTGTGACTGGTG
AGTACTCAACCAAGTCATTCTGAGAATAGTGTATGCGGCGACCGAGTTGCTCTTGCCCGGCGTCAATACG
GGATAATACCGCGCCACATAGCAGAACTTTAAAAGTGCTCATCATTGGAAAACGTTCTTCGGGGCGAAAA
CTCTCAAGGATCTTACCGCTGTTGAGATCCAGTTCGATGTAACCCACTCGTGCACCCAACTGATCTTCAG
CATCTTTTACTTTCACCAGCGTTTCTGGGTGAGCAAAAACAGGAAGGCAAAATGCCGCAAAAAAGGGAAT
AAGGGCGACACGGAAATGTTGAATACTCATACTCTTCCTTTTTCAATATTATTGAAGCATTTATCAGGGT
TATTGTCTCATGAGCGGATACATATTTGAATGTATTTAGAAAAATAAACAAATAGGGGTTCCGCGCACAT
TTCCCCGAAAAGTGCCACCTAAATTGTAAGCGTTAATATTTTGTTAAAATTCGCGTTAAATTTTTGTTAA
ATCAGCTCATTTTTTAACCAATAGGCCGAAATCGGCAAAATCCCTTATAAATCAAAAGAATAGACCGAGA
TAGGGT
[37 nt withheld, positions 1757-1793]
AAAGAACGTGGACTCCAACGTCAAAGG
[49 nt withheld, positions 1821-1869]
T
[91 nt withheld, positions 1871-1961]
G
[124 nt withheld, positions 1963-2086]
CCCATTCGCCATTCAGGCTGCGCAACTGTTGGGAAGGGCGATCGGTGCGGGCCTCTTCGCTATTACGCCA
GCTGGCGAAAGGGGGATGTGCTGCAAGGCGATTAAGTTGGGTAACGCCAGGGTTTTCCCAGTCACGACGT
TGTAAAACGACGGCCAGTGAGCGCGCGTAATACGACTCACTATAGGGCGAATTGGGTACGTCCCTAGGCC
TCCAAAAAAGCCTCCTCACTACTTCTGGAATAGCTCAGAGGCCGAGGCGGCCTCGGCCTCTGCATAAATA
AAAAAAATTAGTCAGCCATGGGGCGGAGAATGGGCGGAACTGGGCGGAGTTAGGGGCGGGATGGGCGGAG
TTAGGGGCGGGATAGCTAGAGCCAGACATGATAAGATACATTGATGAGTTTGGACAAACCACAACTAGAA
TGCAGTGAAAAAAATGCTTTATTTGTGAAATTTGTGATGCTATTGCTTTATTTGTAACCATTATAAGCTG
CAATAAACAAGTTCCTCTCACTCTCTGATATTCATTTCTTTGCAAGTTATAAATACTGAATAATAAGATG
ACATGAACTACTATACGTACTGCTAGAGATTTTCCACACTGACTAAAAGGGTCTGAGGGATCTCTAGTTA
CCAGAGTCACACAACAGACGGGCACACACTACTTGAAGCACTCAAGGCAAGCTTTATTGAGGCTTAAGCA
GTGGGTTCCCTAGTTAGCCAGAGAGCTCCCAGGCTCAGATCTGGTCTAACCAGAGAGACCCAGTACAAGC
AAAAAGCAGATCTTGTCTTCGTTGGGAGTGAATTAGCCCTTCCAGTCCCCCCTTTTCTTTTAAAAAGTGG
CTAAGATCTACAGCTGCCTTGTAAGTCATTGGTCTTAAAGTCGACGCGGGGAGGCGGCCCAAAGGGAGAT
CCGACTCGTCTGAGGGCGAAGGCGAAGACGCGGAAGAGGCCGCAGAGCCGGCAGCAGGCCGCGGGAAGGA
AGGTCCGCTGGATTGAGGGCCGAAGGGACGTAGCAGAAGGACGTCCCGCGCAGAATCCAGGTGGCAACAC
AGGCGAGCAGCCAAGGAAAGGACGATGATTTCCCCGACAACACCACGGAATTGTCAGTGCCCAACAGCCG
AGCCCCTGTCCAGCAGCGGGCAAGGCAGGCGGCGATGAGTTCCGCCGTGGCAATAGGGAGGGGGAAAGCG
AAAGTCCCGGAAAGGAGCTGACAGGTGGTGGCAATGCCCCAACCAGTGGGGGTTGCGTCAGCAAACACAG
TGCACACCACGCCACGTTGCCTGACAACGGGCCACAACTCCTCATAAAGAGACAGCAACCAGGATTTATA
CAAGGAGGAGAAAATGAAAGCCATACGGGAAGCAATAGCATGATACAAAGGCATTAAAGCAGCGTATCCA
CATAGCGTAAAAGGAGCAACATAGTTAAGAATACCAGTCAATCTTTCACAAATTTTGTAATCCAGAGGTT
GATTGTCGACTTAACGCGCCACCGGTTAGCGCTAGCTCATTACTACGTAGAATCGAGACCGAGGAGAGGG
TTAGGGATAGGCTTACCAACCACTTTGTACAAGAAAGTTGGGCAGATGGAGGTCCCGTGGGAGGTGTCCA
GAGCCTCTGGAAGGACGCCTCCAGGCACGGGCTGGAAGGACATGGGGATGGGGGTCTTCACCGGGCTCTG
CCGGAACAGCCCCCCGTTGGGTGACCTGTGTTTGCACTGCATGGAGGGCATGGTCGCCGAGCTGCTCAGC
GGCAGCGGCAGGTTGCTGCTGGGCCCTGATGAGAGTGTCCGGCTGGTGCCATGGCTGCTCTGCTCTGGCA
GAAAGGTGCTGACCGAGAGCTGGGTGTTCTGGTACTCCCGTGTCGGCTCCAAGGTCTGGGTGGGAGCCAG
GCCCCCCATCTCCAGGGCCGAGAGCTCAATCGACGCTGGGGAAATCTGCTTGTGAGCAATGTCTTCATCC
ATGAGGCTGTTCATGCCAACTTTTTTGTACAAAGTTGGCATTATAAAAAAGCATTGCTCATCAATTTGTT
GCAACGAACAGGTCACTATCAGTCAAAATAAAATCATTATTTGGGGCCCGAGCTTAAGACTGGCCGTCGT
TTTACAACGTCGTGACTGGGAAAACATCCATGCTAGCGTTAACGCGAGAGTAGGGAACTGCCAGGCATCA
AATAAAACGAAAGGCTCAGTCGGAAGACTGGGCCTTTCGTTTTATCTGTTGTTTGTCGGTGAACGCTCTC
CTGAGTAGGACAAATCCGCCGGGAGCGGATTTGAACGTTGTGAAGCAACGGCCCGGAGGGTGGCGGGCAG
GACGCCCGCCATAAACTGCCAGGCATCAAACTAAGCAGAAGGCCATCCTGACGGATGGCCTTTTTGCGTT
TCTACAAACTCTTCCTGGCTAGCGGTACGCGTATTAATTGCGTTGCGCTCACTGCCCGCTTTCCAGTCGG
GAAACCTGTCGTGCCAGCTGCATTAATGAATCGGCCAACGCGCGGGGAGAGGCGGTTTGCGTATTGGGCG
CTCTTCCGCTTCCTCGCTCACTGACTCGCTGCGCTCGGTCGTTCGGCTGCGGCGAGCGGTATCAGCTCAC
TCAAAGGCGGTAATACGGTTATCCACAGAATCAGGGGATAACGCAGGAAAGAACATGTGAGCAAAAGGCC
AGCAAAAGGCCAGGAACCGTAAAAAGGCCGCGTTGCTGGCGTTTTTCCATAGGCTCCGCCCCCCTGACGA
GCATCACAAAAATCGACGCTCAAGTCAGAGGTGGCGAAACCCGACAGGACTATAAAGATACCAGGCGTTT
CCCCCTGGAAGCTCCCTCGTGCGCTCTCCTGTTCCGACCCTGCCGCTTACCGGATACCTGTCCGCCTTTC
TCCCTTCGGGAAGCGTGGCGCTTTCTCATAGCTCACGCTGTAGGTATCTCAGTTCGGTGTAGGTCGTTCG
CTCCAAGCTGGGCTGTGTGCACGAACCCCCCGTTCAGCCCGACCGCTGCGCCTTATCCGGTAACTATCGT
CTTGAGTCCAACCCGGTAAGACACGACTTATCGCCACTGGCAGCAGCCACTGGTAACAGGATTAGCAGAG
CGAGGTATGTAGGCGGTGCTACAGAGTTCTTGAAGTGGTGGCCTAACTACGGCTACACTAGAAGAACAGT
ATTTGGTATCTGCGCTCTGCTGAAGCCAGTTACCTTCGGAAAAAGAGTTGGTAGCTCTTGATCCGGCAAA
CAAACCACCGCTGGTAGCGGTGGTTTTTTTGTTTGCAAGCAGCAGATTACGCGCAGAAAAAAAGGATCTC
AAGAAGATCCTTTGATCTTTTCTACGGGGTCTGACGCTCAGTGGAACGACGCGTAACTCACGTTAAGGGA
TTTTGGTCATGGGTGGCTCGAGGGTTATTTGCCGACTACCTTGGTGATCTCGCCTTTCACGTAGTGGACA
AATTCTTCCAACTGATCTGCGCGCGAGGCCAAGCGATCTTCTTCTTGTCCAAGATAAGCCTGTCTAGCTT
CAAGTATGACGGGCTGATACTGGGCCGGCAGGCGCTCCATTGCCCAGTCGGCAGCGACATCCTTCGGCGC
GATTTTGCCGGTTACTGCGCTGTACCAAATGCGGGACAACGTAAGCACTACATTTCGCTCATCGCCAGCC
CAGTCGGGCGGCGAGTTCCATAGCGTTAAGGTTTCATTTAGCGCCTCAAATAGATCCTGTTCAGGAACCG
GATCAAAGAGTTCCTCCGCCGCTGGACCTACCAAGGCAACGCTATGTTCTCTTGCTTTTGTCAGCAAGAT
AGCCAGATCAATGTCGATCGTGGCTGGCTCGAAGATACCTGCAAGAATGTCATTGCGCTGCCATTCTCCA
AATTGCAGTTCGCGCTTAGCTGGATAACGCCACGGAATGATGTCGTCGTGCACAACAATGGTGACTTCTA
CAGCGCGGAGAATCTCGCTCTCTCCAGGGGAAGCCGAAGTTTCCAAAAGGTCGTTGATCAAAGCTCGCCG
CGTTGTTTCATCAAGCCTTACGGTCACCGTAACCAGCAAATCAATATCACTGTGTGGCTTCAGGCCGCCA
TCCACTGCGGAGCCGTACAAATGTACGGCCAGCAACGTCGGTTCGAGATGGCGCTCGATGACGCCAACTA
CCTCTGATAGTTGAGTCGATACTTCGGCGATCACCGCTTCCCTCATAATGTTTAACTTTGTTTTAGGGCG
ACTGCCCTGCTGCGTAACATCGTTGCTGCTCCATAACATCAAACATCGACCCACGGCGTAACGCGCTTGC
TGCTTGGATGCCCGAGGCATAGACTGTACCCCAAAAAAACAGTCATAACAAGCCATGAAAACCGCCACTG
CGCCGTTACCACCGCTGCGTTCGGTCAAGGTTCTGGACCAGTTGCGTGAGCGCATACGCTACTTGCATTA
CAGCTTACGAACCGAACAGGCTTATGTCCACTGGGTTCGTGCCTTCATCCGTTTCCACGGTGTGCGTCAC
CCGGCAACCTTGGGTAGCAGCGAAGTCGAGGCATTTCTGTCCTGGCTGGTCTAGAGGAGGCATGATGATA
TATTTTTATCTTGTGCAATGTAACATCAGAGATTTTGAGACACGGGCCAGAGCTGCCAGGAAACAGCTAT
GACCATGTAATACGACTCACTATAGGGGATATCAGCTGGATGGCAAATAATGATTTTATTTTGACTGATA
GTGACCTGTTCGTTGCAACAAATTGATAAGCAATGCTTTCTTATAATGCCAACTTTGTACAAGAAAGTTG
GGCAGATGGAGGTCCCGTGGGAGGTGTCCAGAGCCTCTGGAAGGACGCCTCCAGGCACGGGCTGGAAGGA
CATGGGGATGGGGGTCTTCACCGGGCTCTGCCGGAACAGCCCCCCGTTGGGTGACCTGTGTTTGCACTGC
ATGGAGGGCATGGTCGCCGAGCTGCTCAGCGGCAGCGGCAGGTTGCTGCTGGGCCCTGATGAGAGTGTCC
GGCTGGTGCCATGGCTGCTCTGCTCTGGCAGAAAGGTGCTGACCGAGAGCTGGGTGTTCTGGTACTCCCG
TGTCGGCTCCAAGGTCTGGGTGGGAGCCAGGCCCCCCATCTCCAGGGCCGAGAGCTCAATCGACGCTGGG
GAAATCTGCTTGTGAGCAATGTCTTCATCCATGAGGCTGTTCATGCCAACTTTTTTGTACAAACTTGTTG
ATCCCGACAGTTAGCCAGAGAGCTCTGCTTATATAGACCTCCCACCGTACACGCCTACCGCCCATTTGCG
TCAATGGGGCGGAGTTGTTACGACATTTTGGAAAGTCCCGTTGATTTTGGTGCCAAAACAAACTCCCATT
GACGTCAATGGGGTGGAGACTTGGAAATCCCCGTGAGTCAAACCGCTATCCACGCCCATTGATGTACTGC
CAAAACCGCATCACCATGGTAATAGCGATGACTAATACGTAGATGTACTGCCAAGTAGGAAAGTCCCATA
AGGTCATGTACTGGGCATAATGCCAGGCGGGCCATTTACCGTCATTGACGTCAATAGGGGGCGTACTTGG
CATATGATACACTTGATGTACTGCCAAGTGGGCAGTTTACCGTAAATACTCCACCCATTGACGTCAATGG
AAAGTCCCTATTGGCGTTACTATGGGAACATACGTCATTATTGACGTCAATGGGCGGGGGTCGTTGGGCG
GTCAGCCAGGCGGGCCATTTACCGTAAGTTATGTAACGCGGAACTCCATATATGGGCTATGAACTAATGA
CCCCGTAATTGATTACTATTAATAACCCCGGGCCCCCTCGAGCCGGCGCCAAAGTGGATCTCTGCTGTCC
CTGTAATAAACCCGAAAATTTTGAATTTTTGTAATTTGTTTTTGTAATTCTTTAGTTTGTATGTCTGTTG
CTATTATGTCTACTATTCTTTCCCCTGCACTGTACCCCCCAATCCCCCCTTTTCTTTTAAAATTGTGGAT
GAATACTGCCATTTGTCTCAAGATCTAGAATTCTTACTACTGCAGCTGCAGGCCCTCCCACACATAACCA
GAGGGCAGCAATTCACGAATCCCAACTGCCGTCGGCTGTCCATCACTGTCCTTCACTATGGCTTTGATCC
CAGGATGCAGATCGAGAAGCACCTGTCGGCACCGTCCGCAGGGGCTCAAGATGCCCCTGTTCTCATTTCC
GATCGCGACGATACAAGTCAGGTTGCCAGCTGCCGCAGCAGCAGCAGTGCCCAGCACCACGAGTTCTGCA
CAAGGTCCCCCAGTAAAATGATATACATTGACACCAGTGAAGATGCGGCCGTCGCTAGAGAGAGCTGCGC
TGGCGACGCTGTAGTCTTCAGAGATGGGGATGCTGTTGATTGTAGCCGTTGCTCTTTCAATGAGGGTGGA
TTCTTCTTGAGACAAAGGCTTGGCCATGGTGGTACCCCCTGGGGAGAGAGGTCGGTGATTCGGTCAACGA
GGGAGCCGACTGCCGACGTGCGCTCCGGAGGCTTGCAGAATGCGGAACACCGCGCGGGCAGGAACAGGGC
CCACACTACCGCCCCACACCCCGCCTCCCGCACCGCCCCTTCCCGGCCGCTGCTCTCGGCGCGCCCTGCT
GAGCAGCCGCTATTGGCCACAGCCCATCGCGGTCGGCGCGCTGCCATTGCTCCCTGGCGCTGTCCGTCTG
CGAGGGTACTAGTGAGACGTGCGGCTTCCGTTTGTCACGTCCGGCACGCCGCGAACCGCAAGGAACCTTC
CCGACTTAGGGGCGGAGCAGGAAGCGTCGCCGGGGGGCCCACAAGGGTAGCGGCGAAGATCCGGGTGACG
CTGCGAACGGACGTGAAGAATGTGCGAGACCCAGGGTCGGCGCCGCTGCGTTTCCCGGAACCACGCCCAG
AGCAGCCGCGTCCCTGCGCAAACCCAGGGCTGCCTTGGAAAAGGCGCAAGGGTCCCCTCGGGGTTGGGAG
GTGGGTCTGAAACGATAATGGTGAATATCCCTGCCTAACTCTATTCACTATAGAAAGTACAGCAAAAACT
ATTCTTAAACCTACCAAGCCTCCTACTATCATTATGAATAATTTTATATACCACAGCCAATTTGTTATGT
TAAACCAATTCCACAAACTTGCCCATTTATCTAATTCCAATAATTCTTGTTCATTCTTTTCTTGCTGGTT
TTGCGATTCTTCAATTAAGGAGTGTATTAAGCTTGTGTAATTGTTAATTTCTCTGTCCCACTCCATCCAG
GTCGTGTGATTCCAAATCTGTTCCAGAGATTTATTACTCCAACTAGCATTCCAAGGCACAGCAGTGGTGC
AAATGAGTTTTCCAGAGCAACCCCAAATCCCCAGGAGCTGTTGATCCTTTAGGTATCTTTCCACAGCCAG
GATTCTTGCCTGGAGCTGCTTGATGCCCCAGACTGTGAGTTGCAACAGATGCTGTTGCGCCTCAATAGCC
CTCAGCAAATTGTTCTGCTGCTGCACTATACCAGACAATAATTGTCTGGCCTGTACCGTCAGCGTCATTG
ACGCTGCGCCCATAGTGCTTCCTGCTGCTCCCAAGAACCCAAGGAACAAAGCTCCTATTCCCACTGCTCT
TTTTTCTCTCTGCACCACTCTTCTCTTTGCCTTGGTGGGTGCTACTCCTAATGGTTCAATTTTTACTACT
TTATATTTATATAATTCACTTCTCCAATTGTCCCTCATATCTCCTCCTCCAGGTCTGAAGATCAGCGGCC
GCTTGCTGTGCGGTGGTCTTACTTTTGTTTTGCTCTTCCTCTATCTTGTCTAAAGCTTCCTTGGTGTCTT
TTATCTCTATCCTTTGATGCACACAATAGAGGGTTGCTACTGTATTATATAATGATCTAAGTTCTTCTGA
TCCTGTCTGAAGGGATGGTTGTAGCTGTCCCAGTATTTGTCTACAGCCTTCTGATGTTTCTAACAGGCCA
GGATTAACTGCGAATCGTTCTAGCTCCCTGCTTGCCCATACTATATGTTTTAATTTATATTTTTTCTTTC
CCCCTGGCCTTAACCGAATTTTTTCCCATCGCGATCTAATTCTCCCCCGCTTAATACTGACGCTCTCGCA
CCCATCTCTCTCCTTCTAGCCTCCGCTAGTCAAAATTTTTGGCGTACTCACCAGTCGCCGCCCCTCGCCT
CTTGCCGTGCGCGCTTCAGCAAGCCGAGTCCTGCGTCGAGAGAGCTCCTCTGGTTTCCCTTTCGCTTTCA
AGTCCCTGTTCGGGCGCCACTGCTAGAGATTTTCCACACTGACTAAAAGGGTCTGAGGGATCTCTAGTTA
CCAGAGTCACACAACAGACGGGCACACACTACTTGAAGCACTCAAGGCAAGCTTTATTGAGGCTTAAGCA
GTGGGTTCCCTAGTTAGCCAGAGAGCTCCCAGGCTCAGATCTGGTCTAACCAGAGAGACCCGTTTATGTA
TCGAGCTAGGCACTTAAATACAATATCTCTGCAATGCGGCAATTCAGTGGTTCGTCCAATCCATGTCAGA
CCCGTCTGTTGCCTTCCTAATAAGGCACGATCGTACCACCTTACTTCCACCAATCGGCATGCACGGTGCT
TTTTCTCTCCTTGTAAGGCATGTTGCTAACTCATCGTTACCATGTTGCAAGACTACAAGAGTATTGCATA
AGACTACATTAAGCTTGCAGCTCCAGCTTTTGTTCCCTTTAGTGAGGGTTAATTGCGCGCTTGGCGTAAT
CATGGTCATAGCTGTTTCCTGTGTGAAATTGTTATCCGCTCACAATTCCACACAACATACGAGCCGGAAG
CATAAAGTGTAAAGCCTGGGGTGCCTAATGAGTGAGCTAACTCACATTAATTGCGTTGCGCTCACTGCCC
GCTTTCCAGTCGGGAAACCTGTCGTGCCAGCTGCATTAATGAATCGGCCAACGCGCGGGGAGAGGCGGTT
TGCGTATTGGGCGCTCTTCCGCTTCCTCGCTCACTGACTCGCTGCGCTCGGTCGTTCGGCTGCGGCGAGC
GGTATCAGCTCACTCAAAGGCGGTAATACGGTTATCCACAGAATCAGGGGATAACGCAGGAAAGAACATG
TGAGCAAAAGGCCAGCAAAAGGCCAGGAACCGTAAAAAGGCCGCGTTGCTGGCGTTTTTCCATAGGCTCC
GCCCCCCTGACGAGCATCACAAAAATCGACGCTCAAGTCAGAGGTGGCGAAACCCGACAGGACTATAAAG
ATACCAGGCGTTTCCCCCTGGAAGCTCCCTCGTGCG
