>Addgene plasmid #161661 | IDG_GRID1_OE_1 | depositor full sequence | sequence record 313360 | Full Sequence
ATGAACAGCCTCATGGATGAAGACATTGCTCACAAGCAGATTTCCCCAGCGTCGATTGAGCTCTCGGCCC
TGGAGATGGGGGGCCTGGCTCCCACCCAGACCTTGGAGCCGACACGGGAGTACCAGAACACCCAGCTCTC
GGTCAGCACCTTTCTGCCAGAGCAGAGCAGCCATGGCACCAGCCGGACACTCTCATCAGGGCCCAGCAGC
AACCTGCCGCTGCCGCTGAGCAGCTCGGCGACCATGCCCTCCATGCAGTGCAAACACAGGTCACCCAACG
GGGGGCTGTTCCGGCAGAGCCCGGTGAAGACCCCCATCCCCATGTCCTTCCAGCCCGTGCCTGGAGGCGT
CCTTCCAGAGGCTCTGGACACCTCCCACGGGACCTCCATCTGCCCAACTTTCTTGTACAAAGTGGTTGGT
AAGCCTATCCCTAACCCTCTCCTCGGTCTCGATTCTACGTAG
